Addgene plasmid #81328: pDONR223_OR2G6_p.N42S
Purpose: Gateway Donor vector containing OR2G6 , part of the Target Accelerator Plasmid Collection.
Depositing lab: Jesse Boehm & William Hahn & David Root. Depositing organization: Broad Institute. Publication: Systematic Functional Interrogation of Rare Cancer Variants Identifies Oncogenic Alleles. Kim E, Ilic N, Shrestha Y, Zou L, Kamburov A, Zhu C, Yang X, Lubonja R, Tran N, Nguyen C, Lawrence MS, Piccioni F, Bagul M, Doench JG, Chouinard CR, Wu X, Hogstrom L, Natoli T, Tamayo P, Horn H, Corsello SM, Lage K, Root DE, Subramanian A, Golub TR, Getz G, Boehm JS, Hahn WC. Cancer Discov. 2016 Jul;6(7):714-26. doi: 10.1158/2159-8290.CD-16-0160. Epub 2016 May 4. PubMed 27147599.
Backbone
  Vector backbone: pDONR223
  Backbone manufacturer: Invitrogen
  Backbone size w/o insert (bp): 2790
  Vector type: Gateway Entry vector
Growth in bacteria
  Bacterial resistance: Spectinomycin, 50 μg/mL
  Growth temperature: 37°C
  Growth strain: DH5alpha
  Copy number: High Copy
Gene/Insert
  Gene/Insert name: OR2G6
  Species: H. sapiens (human)
  Mutation: N42S
  GenBank ID: NM_001013355.1
  Entrez Gene: OR2G6
  Promoter: None
  Cloning method: Gateway Cloning
  Sequencing primers: 5′ M13pUC-fwd; 3′ M13-Rev
Terms and licenses: Academic/Nonprofit Terms; Industry Terms: Not Available to Industry
Depositor comments: Open state: NO stop codon immediately follows insert
How to cite: pDONR223_OR2G6_p.N42S was a gift from Jesse Boehm & William Hahn & David Root (Addgene plasmid # 81328 ; http://n2t.net/addgene:81328 ; RRID:Addgene_81328)
