[The description below was written by a language model from this plasmid's Addgene catalogue record and pLannotate feature annotations shown in this document.]
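Description:
pDONR223_OR2G6_p.N42S is a Gateway entry clone built on the Invitrogen pDONR223 backbone and carrying the human olfactory receptor gene OR2G6 with an N42S missense substitution. It belongs to the Target Accelerator Plasmid Collection, a set of wild-type and variant open reading frames assembled for systematic functional testing of rare cancer-associated alleles. The plasmid is maintained in E. coli at high copy through a ColE1/pUC-type origin and is selected with spectinomycin via the aadA (SmR) aminoglycoside adenylyltransferase gene. The annotation places a class 1 integron Pc promoter fragment and a remnant of a gentamicin resistance gene upstream of that gene. The full sequence record is 3,741 nt.

The OR2G6 coding sequence occupies roughly 950 bp and is flanked on both sides by attL recombination sites. The automated annotation labels both as attL3 variants. These are the sites that allow the insert to be transferred by an LR Clonase reaction into any compatible destination vector. No promoter drives the insert in this plasmid, so it serves as a shuttle and archival clone rather than an expression construct. A T7 promoter lies just outside the downstream attL site, and rrnB T1 and T2 terminators sit in the backbone to insulate the cloning region from read-through transcription. Small lacZα and lacI fragments are backbone remnants with no evident function. The insert is in the "open" configuration, with no stop codon immediately after the ORF, so after transfer it can be fused in frame to C-terminal tags supplied by the destination vector. Typical use is to move the N42S allele into expression vectors to compare its activity with that of wild-type OR2G6.
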