Features (pLannotate 1.2.2; 12 found; start..end, strand, type, name):
     38..74      -  CDS            lacZα (fragment): LacZα fragment of β-galactosidase; lacZ fragment
     91..186     +  protein_bind   attL3: mutant version of attL; recombination site for the Gateway® LR reaction LR Clonase™
    192..1139    +  CDS            OR2G6: OR2G6_HUMAN - Experimental evidence at protein level: Swiss-Prot protein existence level 1. Odorant receptor. From Homo sapiens (Human).
   1144..1239    -  protein_bind   attL3: mutant version of attL; recombination site for the Gateway® LR reaction LR Clonase™
   1258..1276    -  promoter       T7 promoter: promoter for bacteriophage T7 RNA polymerase
   1466..1489    +  promoter       Pc promoter (fragment): intI1 (promoter lies within the coding sequence); class 1 integron promoter
   1665..1721    +  CDS            GmR (fragment): gentamycin acetyltransferase; aacC1; confers resistance to gentamycin
   1728..2519    +  CDS            SmR: aminoglycoside adenylyltransferase (Murphy, 1985); aadA; confers resistance to spectinomycin and streptomycin
   2612..3200    +  rep_origin     ori: high-copy-number ColE1/pMB1/pBR322/pUC origin of replication
   3383..3475    +  CDS            lacI (fragment): lac repressor; lacI; The lac repressor binds to the lac operator to inhibit transcription in E. coli. This inhibition can be relieved by adding lactose or isopropyl-β-D-thiogalactopyranoside (IPTG).
   3530..3557    -  terminator     rrnB T2 terminator: transcription terminator T2 from the E. coli rrnB gene
   3689..3732    +  terminator     rrnB T1 terminator: Escherichia coli rrnB; transcription terminator T1 from the E. coli rrnB gene
>Addgene plasmid #81328 | pDONR223_OR2G6_p.N42S | addgene full sequence | sequence record 168486 | Addgene NGS Result
GGCAGTTCCCTACTCTCGCGTTAACGCTAGCATGGATGTTTTCCCAGTCACGACGTTGTAAAACGACGGC
CAGTCTTAAGCTCGGGCCCCAAATAATGATTTTATTTTGACTGATAGTGACCTGTTCGTTGCAACAAATT
GATGAGCAATGCTTTTTTATAATGACAACTTTGTACAAAAAAGTTGGCACCATGGAGGAAACCAACAACA
GCTCTGAAAAGGGATTTCTTCTCCTGGGATTTTCAGATCAGCCTCAGCTAGAGAGGTTTCTTTTTGCCAT
CATTTTGTACTTCTACGTCTTGAGCCTTCTGGGGAGCACTGCCCTCATACTAGTATGTTGTCTGGACTCC
AGACTCCACACTCCAATGTACTTCTTCCTCAGCAACCTCTCGTGTGTGGACATCTGCTTTACCACCAGTG
TTGCCCCACAGTTGCTGGTTACCATGAATAAGAAAGACAAAACCATGAGCTACGGTGGCTGTGTGGCCCA
GCTCTACGTGGCCATGGGGTTGGGCTCGTCTGAGTGTATTCTCTTGGCCGTCATGGCTTATGACCGCTAT
GCTGCTGTCTGCCGGCCACTGCGCTACATAGCCATTATGCACCCCAGGTTCTGTGCGTCTCTGGCCGGTG
GAGCATGGCTCAGCGGCCTCATCACCTCCCTAATTCAGTGCTCCCTCACTGTGCAGCTGCCCCTCTGTGG
TCATCGCACACTGGATCATATTTTCTGTGAGGTGCCAGTGCTCATCAAACTGGCCTGTGTGGATACGACT
TTCAACGAGGCAGAACTCTTTGTGGCCAGTGTAGTCTTTCTAATTGTCCCGGTGTTACTCATCTTAGTCT
CCTATGGCTTTATCACTCAAGCTGTGTTAAGGATAAAATCAGCTGCGGGCCGCCAAAAGGCCTTTGGGAC
CTGTTCGTCTCACCTGGTTGTGGTCATCATTTTCTATGGGACCATCATATTCATGTACCTTCAACCGGCC
AATAGGAGATCCAAAAACCAGGGAAAGTTTGTTTCTCTTTTCTATACCATAGTCACCCCACTTTTAAACC
CCATTATCTACACTCTGAGAAACAAAGATGTGAAAGGGGCCTTGAGGACCCTGATACTGGGTAGTGCTGC
TGGACAAAGCCACAAGGACTTGCCAACTTTCTTGTACAAAGTTGGCATTATAAGAAAGCATTGCTTATCA
ATTTGTTGCAACGAACAGGTCACTATCAGTCAAAATAAAATCATTATTTGCCATCCAGCTGATATCCCCT
ATAGTGAGTCGTATTACATGGTCATAGCTGTTTCCTGGCAGCTCTGGCCCGTGTCTCAAAATCTCTGATG
TTACATTGCACAAGATAAAAATATATCATCATGCCTCCTCTAGACCAGCCAGGACAGAAATGCCTCGACT
TCGCTGCTACCCAAGGTTGCCGGGTGACGCACACCGTGGAAACGGATGAAGGCACGAACCCAGTGGACAT
AAGCCTGTTCGGTTCGTAAGCTGTAATGCAAGTAGCGTATGCGCTCACGCAACTGGTCCAGAACCTTGAC
CGAACGCAGCGGTGGTAACGGCGCAGTGGCGGTTTTCATGGCTTGTTATGACTGTTTTTTTGGGGTACAG
TCTATGCCTCGGGCATCCAAGCAGCAAGCGCGTTACGCCGTGGGTCGATGTTTGATGTTATGGAGCAGCA
ACGATGTTACGCAGCAGGGCAGTCGCCCTAAAACAAAGTTAAACATTATGAGGGAAGCGGTGATCGCCGA
AGTATCGACTCAACTATCAGAGGTAGTTGGCGTCATCGAGCGCCATCTCGAACCGACGTTGCTGGCCGTA
CATTTGTACGGCTCCGCAGTGGATGGCGGCCTGAAGCCACACAGTGATATTGATTTGCTGGTTACGGTGA
CCGTAAGGCTTGATGAAACAACGCGGCGAGCTTTGATCAACGACCTTTTGGAAACTTCGGCTTCCCCTGG
AGAGAGCGAGATTCTCCGCGCTGTAGAAGTCACCATTGTTGTGCACGACGACATCATTCCGTGGCGTTAT
CCAGCTAAGCGCGAACTGCAATTTGGAGAATGGCAGCGCAATGACATTCTTGCAGGTATCTTCGAGCCAG
CCACGATCGACATTGATCTGGCTATCTTGCTGACAAAAGCAAGAGAACATAGCGTTGCCTTGGTAGGTCC
AGCGGCGGAGGAACTCTTTGATCCGGTTCCTGAACAGGATCTATTTGAGGCGCTAAATGAAACCTTAACG
CTATGGAACTCGCCGCCCGACTGGGCTGGCGATGAGCGAAATGTAGTGCTTACGTTGTCCCGCATTTGGT
ACAGCGCAGTAACCGGCAAAATCGCGCCGAAGGATGTCGCTGCCGACTGGGCAATGGAGCGCCTGCCGGC
CCAGTATCAGCCCGTCATACTTGAAGCTAGACAGGCTTATCTTGGACAAGAAGAAGATCGCTTGGCCTCG
CGCGCAGATCAGTTGGAAGAATTTGTCCACTACGTGAAAGGCGAGATCACCAAGGTAGTCGGCAAATAAC
CCTCGAGCCACCCATGACCAAAATCCCTTAACGTGAGTTACGCGTCGTTCCACTGAGCGTCAGACCCCGT
AGAAAAGATCAAAGGATCTTCTTGAGATCCTTTTTTTCTGCGCGTAATCTGCTGCTTGCAAACAAAAAAA
CCACCGCTACCAGCGGTGGTTTGTTTGCCGGATCAAGAGCTACCAACTCTTTTTCCGAAGGTAACTGGCT
TCAGCAGAGCGCAGATACCAAATACTGTTCTTCTAGTGTAGCCGTAGTTAGGCCACCACTTCAAGAACTC
TGTAGCACCGCCTACATACCTCGCTCTGCTAATCCTGTTACCAGTGGCTGCTGCCAGTGGCGATAAGTCG
TGTCTTACCGGGTTGGACTCAAGACGATAGTTACCGGATAAGGCGCAGCGGTCGGGCTGAACGGGGGGTT
CGTGCACACAGCCCAGCTTGGAGCGAACGACCTACACCGAACTGAGATACCTACAGCGTGAGCTATGAGA
AAGCGCCACGCTTCCCGAAGGGAGAAAGGCGGACAGGTATCCGGTAAGCGGCAGGGTCGGAACAGGAGAG
CGCACGAGGGAGCTTCCAGGGGGAAACGCCTGGTATCTTTATAGTCCTGTCGGGTTTCGCCACCTCTGAC
TTGAGCGTCGATTTTTGTGATGCTCGTCAGGGGGGCGGAGCCTATGGAAAAACGCCAGCAACGCGGCCTT
TTTACGGTTCCTGGCCTTTTGCTGGCCTTTTGCTCACATGTTCTTTCCTGCGTTATCCCCTGATTCTGTG
GATAACCGTATTACCGCCTTTGAGTGAGCTGATACCGCTCGCCGCAGCCGAACGACCGAGCGCAGCGAGT
CAGTGAGCGAGGAAGCGGAAGAGCGCCCAATACGCAAACCGCCTCTCCCCGCGCGTTGGCCGATTCATTA
ATGCAGCTGGCACGACAGGTTTCCCGACTGGAAAGCGGGCAGTGAGCGCAACGCAATTAATACGCGTACC
GCTAGCCAGGAAGAGTTTGTAGAAACGCAAAAAGGCCATCCGTCAGGATGGCCTTCTGCTTAGTTTGATG
CCTGGCAGTTTATGGCGGGCGTCCTGCCCGCCACCCTCCGGGCCGTTGCTTCACAACGTTCAAATCCGCT
CCCGGCGGATTTGTCCTACTCAGGAGAGCGTTCACCGACAAACAACAGATAAAACGAAAGGCCCAGTCTT
CCGACTGAGCCTTTCGTTTTATTTGATGCCT
