>Addgene plasmid #81328 | pDONR223_OR2G6_p.N42S | depositor partial sequence | sequence record 154647 | Insert sequence
ATGGAGGAAACCAACAACAGCTCTGAAAAGGGATTTCTTCTCCTGGGATTTTCAGATCAGCCTCAGCTAG
AGAGGTTTCTTTTTGCCATCATTTTGTACTTCTACGTCTTGAGCCTTCTGGGGAGCACTGCCCTCATACT
AGTATGTTGTCTGGACTCCAGACTCCACACTCCAATGTACTTCTTCCTCAGCAACCTCTCGTGTGTGGAC
ATCTGCTTTACCACCAGTGTTGCCCCACAGTTGCTGGTTACCATGAATAAGAAAGACAAAACCATGAGCT
ACGGTGGCTGTGTGGCCCAGCTCTACGTGGCCATGGGGTTGGGCTCGTCTGAGTGTATTCTCTTGGCCGT
CATGGCTTATGACCGCTATGCTGCTGTCTGCCGGCCACTGCGCTACATAGCCATTATGCACCCCAGGTTC
TGTGCGTCTCTGGCCGGTGGAGCATGGCTCAGCGGCCTCATCACCTCCCTAATTCAGTGCTCCCTCACTG
TGCAGCTGCCCCTCTGTGGTCATCGCACACTGGATCATATTTTCTGTGAGGTGCCAGTGCTCATCAAACT
GGCCTGTGTGGATACGACTTTCAACGAGGCAGAACTCTTTGTGGCCAGTGTAGTCTTTCTAATTGTCCCG
GTGTTACTCATCTTAGTCTCCTATGGCTTTATCACTCAAGCTGTGTTAAGGATAAAATCAGCTGCGGGCC
GCCAAAAGGCCTTTGGGACCTGTTCGTCTCACCTGGTTGTGGTCATCATTTTCTATGGGACCATCATATT
CATGTACCTTCAACCGGCCAATAGGAGATCCAAAAACCAGGGAAAGTTTGTTTCTCTTTTCTATACCATA
GTCACCCCACTTTTAAACCCCATTATCTACACTCTGAGAAACAAAGATGTGAAAGGGGCCTTGAGGACCC
TGATACTGGGTAGTGCTGCTGGACAAAGCCACAAGGAC
